Addgene plasmid #191683: PL752-LMX1A-LA-p2a-tdTomato-hGHpA-PGK-puroR-LMX1A-RA
Purpose: For knocking p2a-tdTomato into LMX1A locus
Depositing lab: Yuejun Chen. Publication: Human midbrain dopaminergic neuronal differentiation markers predict cell therapy outcomes in a Parkinson's disease model. Xu P, He H, Gao Q, Zhou Y, Wu Z, Zhang X, Sun L, Hu G, Guan Q, You Z, Zhang X, Zheng W, Xiong M, Chen Y. J Clin Invest. 2022 Jul 15;132(14). pii: 156768. doi: 10.1172/JCI156768. PubMed 35700056.
Backbone
  Vector backbone: PL652 (Plasmid #159456)
  Backbone manufacturer: Yuejun Chen
  Vector type: Mammalian Expression
  Selectable markers: Puromycin
Growth in bacteria
  Bacterial resistance: Ampicillin, 100 μg/mL
  Growth temperature: 37°C
  Growth strain: DH5alpha
  Copy number: High Copy
Gene/Insert
  Gene/Insert name: LMX1A homology arms and p2a-tdTomato
  Species: H. sapiens (human)
  Mutation: WT
  Cloning method: Restriction Enzyme; 5′ cloning site Unknown (unknown if destroyed)
Terms and licenses: Academic/Nonprofit Terms; Industry Terms: Not Available to Industry
How to cite: PL752-LMX1A-LA-p2a-tdTomato-hGHpA-PGK-puroR-LMX1A-RA was a gift from Yuejun Chen (Addgene plasmid # 191683 ; http://n2t.net/addgene:191683 ; RRID:Addgene_191683)
