[The description below was written by a language model from this plasmid's Addgene catalogue record and pLannotate feature annotations shown in this document.]
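Description:
PL752-LMX1A-LA-p2a-tdTomato-hGHpA-PGK-puroR-LMX1A-RA is a homology-directed repair donor plasmid for inserting a p2a-tdTomato reporter into the human LMX1A locus. It is catalogued as a mammalian expression vector built on the PL652 backbone. The annotated features (T3 and T7 promoters, lac promoter/operator, lacZα and MCS fragments, f1 ori) indicate a pBluescript-type cloning scaffold. It is maintained in E. coli through a high-copy ColE1/pUC origin and selected with ampicillin via the bla gene.

The payload sits between the T3 and T7 promoters. The left homology arm includes an annotated fragment of the human LMX1A coding sequence and is followed by tdTomato. The short gap between them is consistent with the P2A peptide named in the construct title, although P2A is not annotated separately. tdTomato has no promoter of its own, so after correct integration it should be transcribed from the endogenous LMX1A gene. The 2A ribosome-skipping sequence would release it as a separate protein, and the human growth hormone polyadenylation signal terminates the transcript. Downstream is an independent selection cassette in which the mouse PGK promoter drives puromycin N-acetyltransferase, ending in a PGK poly(A) signal. This cassette allows enrichment of cells that have taken up the donor. The unannotated stretch between the cassette and the MCS fragment presumably corresponds to the right homology arm. No recombinase sites for removing the selection cassette are annotated.

The record gives knock-in of the reporter as the purpose but does not specify the nuclease or guide used for targeting. The associated publication concerns differentiation markers of human midbrain dopaminergic neurons, which suggests the plasmid was used to generate LMX1A reporter cell lines.
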