Features (pLannotate 1.2.2; 18 found; start..end, strand, type, name):
     16..444     -  rep_origin     f1 ori (sequence partly withheld): f1 bacteriophage origin of replication; arrow indicates direction of (+) strand synthesis
    471..575     +  promoter       AmpR promoter: bla
    576..1436    +  CDS            AmpR: β-lactamase; bla; confers resistance to ampicillin, carbenicillin, and related antibiotics
   1607..2195    +  rep_origin     ori: high-copy-number ColE1/pMB1/pBR322/pUC origin of replication
   2378..2470    +  CDS            lacI (fragment): lac repressor; lacI; The lac repressor binds to the lac operator to inhibit transcription in E. coli. This inhibition can be relieved by adding lactose or isopropyl-β-D-thiogalactopyranoside (IPTG).
   2483..2504    +  protein_bind   CAP binding site: CAP binding activates transcription in the presence of cAMP. E. coli catabolite activator protein
   2519..2549    +  promoter       lac promoter: promoter for the E. coli lac operon
   2557..2573    +  protein_bind   lac operator: The lac repressor binds to the lac operator to inhibit transcription in E. coli. This inhibition can be relieved by adding lactose or isopropyl-β-D-thiogalactopyranoside (IPTG). lac repressor encoded by lacI
   2618..2636    +  promoter       T3 promoter: promoter for bacteriophage T3 RNA polymerase
   3498..3656    +  CDS            LMX1A (fragment): LMX1A_HUMAN - Experimental evidence at protein level: Swiss-Prot protein existence level 1. Acts as a transcriptional activator by binding to an A/T-rich sequence, the FLAT element, in the insulin gene promoter. Required for development of the roof plate and, in turn, for specification of dorsal cell fates in the CNS and developing vertebrae (By similarity). From Homo sapiens (Human).
   3723..5150    +  CDS            tdTomato: tdTomato is a basic (constitutively fluorescent) orange fluorescent protein published in 2004, derived from Discosoma sp.. It is reported to be a somewhat slowly-maturing tandem dimer with low acid sensitivity.
   5218..5694    +  polyA_signal   hGH poly(A) signal: human growth hormone polyadenylation signal
   5755..6254    +  promoter       PGK promoter: mouse phosphoglycerate kinase 1 promoter
   6294..6893    +  CDS            PuroR (fragment): puromycin N-acetyltransferase; pac from Streptomyces; confers resistance to puromycin
   6971..7423    +  polyA_signal   PGK poly(A) signal: mouse phosphoglycerate kinase 1 polyadenylation signal
   8557..8580    -  misc_feature   MCS (fragment): pBluescript multiple cloning site
   8589..8607    -  promoter       T7 promoter: promoter for bacteriophage T7 RNA polymerase
   8610..8767    +  CDS            lacZα (fragment): LacZα fragment of β-galactosidase; lacZ fragment
>Addgene plasmid #191683 | PL752-LMX1A-LA-p2a-tdTomato-hGHpA-PGK-puroR-LMX1A-RA | addgene full sequence | sequence record 375865 | Addgene NGS Result
TTAATATTTTGTTAAAATTCGCGTTAAATTTTTGTTAAATCAGCTCATTTTTTAACCAATAGGCCGAAAT
CGGCAAAATCCCTTATAAATCAAAAGAATAGACCGAGATAGGGT
[37 nt withheld, positions 115-151]
AAAGAACGTGGACTCCAACGTCAAAGG
[49 nt withheld, positions 179-227]
T
[91 nt withheld, positions 229-319]
G
[124 nt withheld, positions 321-444]
CAGGTGGCACTTTTCGGGGAAATGTGCGCGGAACCCCTATTTGTTTATTTTTCTAAATACATTCAAATAT
GTATCCGCTCATGAGACAATAACCCTGATAAATGCTTCAATAATATTGAAAAAGGAAGAGTATGAGTATT
CAACATTTCCGTGTCGCCCTTATTCCCTTTTTTGCGGCATTTTGCCTTCCTGTTTTTGCTCACCCAGAAA
CGCTGGTGAAAGTAAAAGATGCTGAAGATCAGTTGGGTGCACGAGTGGGTTACATCGAACTGGATCTCAA
CAGCGGTAAGATCCTTGAGAGTTTTCGCCCCGAAGAACGTTTTCCAATGATGAGCACTTTTAAAGTTCTG
CTATGTGGCGCGGTATTATCCCGTATTGACGCCGGGCAAGAGCAACTCGGTCGCCGCATACACTATTCTC
AGAATGACTTGGTTGAGTACTCACCAGTCACAGAAAAGCATCTTACGGATGGCATGACAGTAAGAGAATT
ATGCAGTGCTGCCATAACCATGAGTGATAACACTGCGGCCAACTTACTTCTGACAACGATCGGAGGACCG
AAGGAGCTAACCGCTTTTTTGCACAACATGGGGGATCATGTAACTCGCCTTGATCGTTGGGAACCGGAGC
TGAATGAAGCCATACCAAACGACGAGCGTGACACCACGATGCCTGTAGCAATGGCAACAACGTTGCGCAA
ACTATTAACTGGCGAACTACTTACTCTAGCTTCCCGGCAACAATTAATAGACTGGATGGAGGCGGATAAA
GTTGCAGGACCACTTCTGCGCTCGGCCCTTCCGGCTGGCTGGTTTATTGCTGATAAATCTGGAGCCGGTG
AGCGTGGGTCTCGCGGTATCATTGCAGCACTGGGGCCAGATGGTAAGCCCTCCCGTATCGTAGTTATCTA
CACGACGGGGAGTCAGGCAACTATGGATGAACGAAATAGACAGATCGCTGAGATAGGTGCCTCACTGATT
AAGCATTGGTAACTGTCAGACCAAGTTTACTCATATATACTTTAGATTGATTTAAAACTTCATTTTTAAT
TTAAAAGGATCTAGGTGAAGATCCTTTTTGATAATCTCATGACCAAAATCCCTTAACGTGAGTTTTCGTT
CCACTGAGCGTCAGACCCCGTAGAAAAGATCAAAGGATCTTCTTGAGATCCTTTTTTTCTGCGCGTAATC
TGCTGCTTGCAAACAAAAAAACCACCGCTACCAGCGGTGGTTTGTTTGCCGGATCAAGAGCTACCAACTC
TTTTTCCGAAGGTAACTGGCTTCAGCAGAGCGCAGATACCAAATACTGTTCTTCTAGTGTAGCCGTAGTT
AGGCCACCACTTCAAGAACTCTGTAGCACCGCCTACATACCTCGCTCTGCTAATCCTGTTACCAGTGGCT
GCTGCCAGTGGCGATAAGTCGTGTCTTACCGGGTTGGACTCAAGACGATAGTTACCGGATAAGGCGCAGC
GGTCGGGCTGAACGGGGGGTTCGTGCACACAGCCCAGCTTGGAGCGAACGACCTACACCGAACTGAGATA
CCTACAGCGTGAGCTATGAGAAAGCGCCACGCTTCCCGAAGGGAGAAAGGCGGACAGGTATCCGGTAAGC
GGCAGGGTCGGAACAGGAGAGCGCACGAGGGAGCTTCCAGGGGGAAACGCCTGGTATCTTTATAGTCCTG
TCGGGTTTCGCCACCTCTGACTTGAGCGTCGATTTTTGTGATGCTCGTCAGGGGGGCGGAGCCTATGGAA
AAACGCCAGCAACGCGGCCTTTTTACGGTTCCTGGCCTTTTGCTGGCCTTTTGCTCACATGTTCTTTCCT
GCGTTATCCCCTGATTCTGTGGATAACCGTATTACCGCCTTTGAGTGAGCTGATACCGCTCGCCGCAGCC
GAACGACCGAGCGCAGCGAGTCAGTGAGCGAGGAAGCGGAAGAGCGCCCAATACGCAAACCGCCTCTCCC
CGCGCGTTGGCCGATTCATTAATGCAGCTGGCACGACAGGTTTCCCGACTGGAAAGCGGGCAGTGAGCGC
AACGCAATTAATGTGAGTTAGCTCACTCATTAGGCACCCCAGGCTTTACACTTTATGCTTCCGGCTCGTA
TGTTGTGTGGAATTGTGAGCGGATAACAATTTCACACAGGAAACAGCTATGACCATGATTACGCCAAGCT
CGAAATTAACCCTCACTAAAGGGAACAAAAGCTGGTACCGTGATAGCCACCCTCTTGGCTTCCTTAGAAG
GCACAGGTCACATCTGTACCATTCTTTACTCCACAGCTATCGGAAAACAGGGCAAACACATTTTTTTGCA
AATTCTTTTCAGAGTCTCAGGGATTGTGTTACATGAAGTATCCCTGTGATGAGTCCTTTCATAAAATGAA
TATTTAAAGCCCCATGACAAGTTGTATAAACTCCAGTTTTCACCTCTCCTATTTACTTGAAGCAGAGGCA
GAACATTCTTTGCCTCCAGATCCTGGTTGCAGTGATTTCTCAGCTGTTCCAATGTGTGCCCTACTGGCTT
CCCTATCAAAGGTGTAAATTAGTTGAAGGTAGGCACCTAACCTTCCTTTTCTTTGCATTACAAATTTGGG
GTAACAGCTGATAGTAGACCCTTGGTGTTTGAAAGAACAAATGTTATCACAGGAGTTTTCATTAGCTTCA
CTCAAAGAGCTTTCTTTTTGTTTTGTTTTTTTGTTTGTTGGTTTTACCATCCCTCCTTCAAGCATCATTT
TTCAGGCCCAAGTCCTATAGGAGCTCTGCCCTGTCTCTCCAGCCTCTGGTGACATGTCCTGCCTACTCCC
CACACTCCCTGTCTAGACATTGTGACATTTGCTTATGCTGCACTCAATTTAGCACTTTGTCATATCCTGG
TTTAGATTGTTTTCACTTGTTGCACTTTGGACTTGAGCCCCCTAAAGAGAATATAGACTTTTTGTAGAAA
GTTTCACCTGGAGCCTGTGCTCAGGCAACACTTGTTGAATTCAGCTGAATATCCTAGCACTGAAATGAGT
CACTTCTTCAAGACCCTCATGCCAGTGTTTCATCTCCATTTCAGGTGCCGAGCCCCTTTTCCATGACCTG
GATAGCGACGACACCTCCCTCAGTAACCTGGGTGATTGTTTCCTAGCAACCTCAGAAGCTGGGCCTCTGC
AGTCCAGAGTGGGAAACCCCATTGACCATCTGTACTCCATGCAGAATTCTTACTTCACATCTGGATCCGG
CGCAACAAACTTCTCTCTGCTGAAACAAGCCGGAGATGTCGAAGAGAATCCTGGACCGATGGTGAGCAAG
GGCGAGGAGGTCATCAAAGAGTTCATGCGCTTCAAGGTGCGCATGGAGGGCTCCATGAACGGCCACGAGT
TCGAGATCGAGGGCGAGGGCGAGGGCCGCCCCTACGAGGGCACCCAGACCGCCAAGCTGAAGGTGACCAA
GGGCGGCCCCCTGCCCTTCGCCTGGGACATCCTGTCCCCCCAGTTCATGTACGGCTCCAAGGCGTACGTG
AAGCACCCCGCCGACATCCCCGATTACAAGAAGCTGTCCTTCCCCGAGGGCTTCAAGTGGGAGCGCGTGA
TGAACTTCGAGGACGGCGGTCTGGTGACCGTGACCCAGGACTCCTCCCTGCAGGACGGCACGCTGATCTA
CAAGGTGAAGATGCGCGGCACCAACTTCCCCCCCGACGGCCCCGTAATGCAGAAGAAGACCATGGGCTGG
GAGGCCTCCACCGAGCGCCTGTACCCCCGCGACGGCGTGCTGAAGGGCGAGATCCACCAGGCCCTGAAGC
TGAAGGACGGCGGCCACTACCTGGTGGAGTTCAAGACCATCTACATGGCCAAGAAGCCCGTGCAACTGCC
CGGCTACTACTACGTGGACACCAAGCTGGACATCACCTCCCACAACGAGGACTACACCATCGTGGAACAG
TACGAGCGCTCCGAGGGCCGCCACCACCTGTTCCTGGGGCATGGCACCGGCAGCACCGGCAGCGGCAGCT
CCGGCACCGCCTCCTCCGAGGACAACAACATGGCCGTCATCAAAGAGTTCATGCGCTTCAAGGTGCGCAT
GGAGGGCTCCATGAACGGCCACGAGTTCGAGATCGAGGGCGAGGGCGAGGGCCGCCCCTACGAGGGCACC
CAGACCGCCAAGCTGAAGGTGACCAAGGGCGGCCCCCTGCCCTTCGCCTGGGACATCCTGTCCCCCCAGT
TCATGTACGGCTCCAAGGCGTACGTGAAGCACCCCGCCGACATCCCCGATTACAAGAAGCTGTCCTTCCC
CGAGGGCTTCAAGTGGGAGCGCGTGATGAACTTCGAGGACGGCGGTCTGGTGACCGTGACCCAGGACTCC
TCCCTGCAGGACGGCACGCTGATCTACAAGGTGAAGATGCGCGGCACCAACTTCCCCCCCGACGGCCCCG
TAATGCAGAAGAAGACCATGGGCTGGGAGGCCTCCACCGAGCGCCTGTACCCCCGCGACGGCGTGCTGAA
GGGCGAGATCCACCAGGCCCTGAAGCTGAAGGACGGCGGCCACTACCTGGTGGAGTTCAAGACCATCTAC
ATGGCCAAGAAGCCCGTGCAACTGCCCGGCTACTACTACGTGGACACCAAGCTGGACATCACCTCCCACA
ACGAGGACTACACCATCGTGGAACAGTACGAGCGCTCCGAGGGCCGCCACCACCTGTTCCTGTACGGCAT
GGACGAGCTGTACAAGTAATGAGAATTCTCAATTTCTGAGAACTGTCATTCTCGGAAATTGAAGCGCTGC
TCGAGAGATCTACGGGTGGCATCCCTGTGACCCCTCCCCAGTGCCTCTCCTGGCCCTGGAAGTTGCCACT
CCAGTGCCCACCAGCCTTGTCCTAATAAAATTAAGTTGCATCATTTTGTCTGACTAGGTGTCCTTCTATA
ATATTATGGGGTGGAGGGGGGTGGTATGGAGCAAGGGGCAAGTTGGGAAGACAACCTGTAGGGCCTGCGG
GGTCTATTGGGAACCAAGCTGGAGTGCAGTGGCACAATCTTGGCTCACTGCAATCTCCGCCTCCTGGGTT
CAAGCGATTCTCCTGCCTCAGCCTCCCGAGTTGTTGGGATTCCAGGCATGCATGACCAGGCTCAGCTAAT
TTTTGTTTTTTTGGTAGAGACGGGGTTTCACCATATTGGCCAGGCTGGTCTCCAACTCCTAATCTCAGGT
GATCTACCCACCTTGGCCTCCCAAATTGCTGGGATTACAGGCGTGAACCACTGCTCCCTTCCCTGTCCTT
TAGGTCTGAAGAGGAGTTTACGTCCAGCCACGCGTAGGATCTCGACCTCGAAATTCTACCGGGTAGGGGA
GGCGCTTTTCCCAAGGCAGTCTGGAGCATGCGCTTTAGCAGCCCCGCTGGGCACTTGGCGCTACACAAGT
GGCCTCTGGCCTCGCACACATTCCACATCCACCGGTAGGCGCCAACCGACTCCGTTCTTTGGTGGCCCCT
TCGCGCCACCTTCTACTCCTCCCCTAGTCAGGAAGTTCCCCCCCGCCCCGCAGCTCGCGTCGTGCAGGAC
GTGACAAATGGAAGTAGCACGTCTCACTAGTCTCGTGCAGATGGACAGCACCGCTGAGCAATGGAAGCGG
GTAGGCCTTTGGGGCAGCGGCCAATAGCAGCTTTGCTCCTTCGCTTTCTGGGCTCAGAGGCTGGGAAGGG
GTGGGTCCGGGGGCGGGCTCAGGGGCGGGCTCAGGGGCGGGGCGGGCGCCCGAAGGTCCTCCGGAGGCCC
GGCATTCTGCACGCTTCAAAAGCGCACGTCTGCCGCGCTGTTCTCCTCTTCCTCATCTCCGGGCCTTTCG
ACCTGCATCCATCTAGATCTCGAGCAGCTGAAGCTTACCATGACCGAGTACAAGCCCACGGTGCGCCTCG
CCACCCGCGACGACGTCCCCAGGGCCGTACGCACCCTCGCCGCCGCGTTCGCCGACTACCCCGCCACGCG
CCACACCGTCGATCCGGACCGCCACATCGAGCGGGTCACCGAGCTGCAAGAACTCTTCCTCACGCGCGTC
GGGCTCGACATCGGCAAGGTGTGGGTCGCGGACGACGGCGCCGCGGTGGCGGTCTGGACCACGCCGGAGA
GCGTCGAAGCGGGGGCGGTGTTCGCCGAGATCGGCCCGCGCATGGCCGAGTTGAGCGGTTCCCGGCTGGC
CGCGCAGCAACAGATGGAAGGCCTCCTGGCGCCGCACCGGCCCAAGGAGCCCGCGTGGTTCCTGGCCACC
GTCGGCGTCTCGCCCGACCACCAGGGCAAGGGTCTGGGCAGCGCCGTCGTGCTCCCCGGAGTGGAGGCGG
CCGAGCGCGCCGGGGTGCCCGCCTTCCTGGAGACCTCCGCGCCCCACAACCTCCCCTTCTACGAGCGGCT
CGGCTTCACCGTCACCGCCGACGTCGAGGTGCCCGAAGGACCGCGCACCTGGTGCATGACCCGCAAGCCC
GGTGCCTGACGCCCGCCCCACGACCCGCAGCGCCCGACCGAAAGGAGCGCACGACCCCATGCATCGATGA
TATCAGATCCCCGGGATGCAGAAATTGATGATCTATTAAACAATAAAGATGTCCACTAAAATGGAAGTTT
TTCCTGTCATACTTTGTTAAGAAGGGTGAGAACAGAGTACCTACATTTTGAATGGAAGGATTGGAGCTAC
GGGGGTGGGGGTGGGGTGGGATTAGATAAATGCCTGCTCTTTACTGAAGGCTCTTTACTATTGCTTTATG
ATAATGTTTCATAGTTGGATATCATAATTTAAACAAGCAAAACCAAATTAAGGGCCAGCTCATTCCTCCC
ACTCATGATCTATAGATCTATAGATCTCTCGTGGGATCATTGTTTTTCTCTTGATTCCCACTTTGTGGTT
CTAAGTACTGTGGTTTCCAAATGTGTCAGTTTCATAGCCTGAAGAACGAGATCAGCAGCCTCTGTTCCAC
ATACACTTCATTCTCAGTATTGTTTTGCCAAGTTCTAATTCCATCAGAAGCTGGTCGAGATCCGGAACCC
TTAATTCAATTTCTGAGAACTGTCATTCTCGGAAATTGAGGATCCTGAGTCTTCCCCTAGAGTTCTGTGA
CTAGGCTCCCATATGGAACAACCATATTCTTTGAGGGGTCACTGGCTTTAGGACAGGGAGGCCAGGGAAG
AGGTGGGTTGGGGAGGGAGTTTTGTTGGGGATGCTGTTGTATAATGATATGGTGTAGCTCAGCATTTCCA
AAGACTGAATACATTATGGATTGCATAGTTTAATGTTTCTAATAAGAGTCTTAGCATTAGATATGAAGAC
GTGTTTATCATTAAGGACAGAGACTTTTAATATAGACATTCTCATGCAAACTAGATACTTAGGGACTCCT
AACAACTTCCCACCATGTCGGGGAAGCTCTTGTCAAGAGGTGCATATGTCTATCCATCTACACACCAATA
GACAGAAGGACAGATAGATAGATGTGTGTGTGTGAGTGTGTAACCTTTCGTATTTTACCCTCAAAGTTTA
TTCCTAATTATAACAGACACCAACTGTACAGCAAAAGTAACTTTATTTTCAGTGTGAACTATATTTAAGG
AAATGCTTGATGCACTTAAGTTATAAAATGAGATAATTTACTTTTATAAACTTTATTTTTAGCTTGACAA
GACTTGTCAGCAGGGCAGAGAGGGCTGCTCCACCTAGCCCCATAGCTTTGAGTGCTGGGGTTCATTCTGT
TTTCAGAGTGTCTTTCAGATCTGGAAAGAAATTCTGTGTGGCTGATGGTGTTCTCTCTTGCATTCTTGCT
CTCTTTGGGGTTGAATCACTGGGCAGGGGTGGGACAGAATAATCTCTGATCATGTTCTGAGAAAATGTAA
AGCCCAGACTCCTGGGCTTTCTTTTAAATTCTGACAAGTGGTTGTTGGGCAGTGCTAGGATGATTGGTTC
AGCTCTTGAGCTTCAGCATCTGCAAATGTGGATGAGGCTAATAGTATGTACCTACCTCACTGGGAAACAC
CAAGGCTTAATTCATTCCCAGGACACATGAGCAGGGCTGAGACTAATATCTGATATTTGTTTAAGATACA
ACCAGGCCACTCACTTGGCAAAGGAGGGTACATAGGGTTGCAGAGCAGGAGGGCTCCTGAACGCGGCCGC
CACCGCGGTGGAGCTCCAATTCGCCCTATAGTGAGTCGTATTACAATTCACTGGCCGTCGTTTTACAACG
TCGTGACTGGGAAAACCCTGGCGTTACCCAACTTAATCGCCTTGCAGCACATCCCCCTTTCGCCAGCTGG
CGTAATAGCGAAGAGGCCCGCACCGATCGCCCTTCCCAACAGTTGCGCAGCCTGAATGGCGAATGGAAAT
TGTAAGCG
