>Addgene plasmid #191683 | PL752-LMX1A-LA-p2a-tdTomato-hGHpA-PGK-puroR-LMX1A-RA | depositor partial sequence | sequence record 371550 | LMX1A-right arm
TGAGTCTTCCCCTAGAGTTCTGTGACTAGGCTCCCATATGGAACAACCATATTCTTTGAGGGGTCACTGG
CTTTAGGACAGGGAGGCCAGGGAAGAGGTGGGTTGGGGAGGGAGTTTTGTTGGGGATGCTGTTGTATAAT
GATATGGTGTAGCTCAGCATTTCCAAAGACTGAATACATTATGGATTGCATAGTTTAATGTTTCTAATAA
GAGTCTTAGCATTAGATATGAAGACGTGTTTATCATTAAGGACAGAGACTTTTAATATAGACATTCTCAT
GCAAACTAGATACTTAGGGACTCCTAACAACTTCCCACCATGTCGGGGAAGCTCTTGTCAAGAGGTGCAT
ATGTCTATCCATCTACACACCAATAGACAGAAGGACAGATAGATAGATGTGTGTGTGTGAGTGTGTAACC
TTTCGTATTTTACCCTCAAAGTTTATTCCTAATTATAACAGACACCAACTGTACAGCAAAAGTAACTTTA
TTTTCAGTGTGAACTATATTTAAGGAAATGCTTGATGCACTTAAGTTATAAAATGAGATAATTTACTTTT
ATAAACTTTATTTTTAGCTTGACAAGACTTGTCAGCAGGGCAGAGAGGGCTGCTCCACCTAGCCCCATAG
CTTTGAGTGCTGGGGTTCATTCTGTTTTCAGAGTGTCTTTCAGATCTGGAAAGAAATTCTGTGTGGCTGA
TGGTGTTCTCTCTTGCATTCTTGCTCTCTTTGGGGTTGAATCACTGGGCAGGGGTGGGACAGAATAATCT
CTGATCATGTTCTGAGAAAATGTAAAGCCCAGACTCCTGGGCTTTCTTTTAAATTCTGACAAGTGGTTGT
TGGGCAGTGCTAGGATGATTGGTTCAGCTCTTGAGCTTCAGCATCTGCAAATGTGGATGAGGCTAATAGT
ATGTACCTACCTCACTGGGAAACACCAAGGCTTAATTCATTCCCAGGACACATGAGCAGGGCTGAGACTA
ATATCTGATATTTGTTTAAGATACAACCAGGCCACTCACTTGGCAAAGGAGGGTACATAGGGTTGCAGAG
CAGGAGGGCTCCTGAAC
