>Addgene plasmid #191683 | PL752-LMX1A-LA-p2a-tdTomato-hGHpA-PGK-puroR-LMX1A-RA | depositor partial sequence | sequence record 371551 | tdTomato
ATGGTGAGCAAGGGCGAGGAGGTCATCAAAGAGTTCATGCGCTTCAAGGTGCGCATGGAGGGCTCCATGA
ACGGCCACGAGTTCGAGATCGAGGGCGAGGGCGAGGGCCGCCCCTACGAGGGCACCCAGACCGCCAAGCT
GAAGGTGACCAAGGGCGGCCCCCTGCCCTTCGCCTGGGACATCCTGTCCCCCCAGTTCATGTACGGCTCC
AAGGCGTACGTGAAGCACCCCGCCGACATCCCCGATTACAAGAAGCTGTCCTTCCCCGAGGGCTTCAAGT
GGGAGCGCGTGATGAACTTCGAGGACGGCGGTCTGGTGACCGTGACCCAGGACTCCTCCCTGCAGGACGG
CACGCTGATCTACAAGGTGAAGATGCGCGGCACCAACTTCCCCCCCGACGGCCCCGTAATGCAGAAGAAG
ACCATGGGCTGGGAGGCCTCCACCGAGCGCCTGTACCCCCGCGACGGCGTGCTGAAGGGCGAGATCCACC
AGGCCCTGAAGCTGAAGGACGGCGGCCACTACCTGGTGGAGTTCAAGACCATCTACATGGCCAAGAAGCC
CGTGCAACTGCCCGGCTACTACTACGTGGACACCAAGCTGGACATCACCTCCCACAACGAGGACTACACC
ATCGTGGAACAGTACGAGCGCTCCGAGGGCCGCCACCACCTGTTCCTGGGGCATGGCACCGGCAGCACCG
GCAGCGGCAGCTCCGGCACCGCCTCCTCCGAGGACAACAACATGGCCGTCATCAAAGAGTTCATGCGCTT
CAAGGTGCGCATGGAGGGCTCCATGAACGGCCACGAGTTCGAGATCGAGGGCGAGGGCGAGGGCCGCCCC
TACGAGGGCACCCAGACCGCCAAGCTGAAGGTGACCAAGGGCGGCCCCCTGCCCTTCGCCTGGGACATCC
TGTCCCCCCAGTTCATGTACGGCTCCAAGGCGTACGTGAAGCACCCCGCCGACATCCCCGATTACAAGAA
GCTGTCCTTCCCCGAGGGCTTCAAGTGGGAGCGCGTGATGAACTTCGAGGACGGCGGTCTGGTGACCGTG
ACCCAGGACTCCTCCCTGCAGGACGGCACGCTGATCTACAAGGTGAAGATGCGCGGCACCAACTTCCCCC
CCGACGGCCCCGTAATGCAGAAGAAGACCATGGGCTGGGAGGCCTCCACCGAGCGCCTGTACCCCCGCGA
CGGCGTGCTGAAGGGCGAGATCCACCAGGCCCTGAAGCTGAAGGACGGCGGCCACTACCTGGTGGAGTTC
AAGACCATCTACATGGCCAAGAAGCCCGTGCAACTGCCCGGCTACTACTACGTGGACACCAAGCTGGACA
TCACCTCCCACAACGAGGACTACACCATCGTGGAACAGTACGAGCGCTCCGAGGGCCGCCACCACCTGTT
CCTGTACGGCATGGACGAGCTGTACAAGTAA
