>Addgene plasmid #191683 | PL752-LMX1A-LA-p2a-tdTomato-hGHpA-PGK-puroR-LMX1A-RA | depositor partial sequence | sequence record 371552 | LMX1A-left arm
GTGATAGCCACCCTCTTGGCTTCCTTAGAAGGCACAGGTCACATCTGTACCATTCTTTACTCCACAGCTA
TCGGAAAACAGGGCAAACACATTTTTTTGCAAATTCTTTTCAGAGTCTCAGGGATTGTGTTACATGAAGT
ATCCCTGTGATGAGTCCTTTCATAAAATGAATATTTAAAGCCCCATGACAAGTTGTATAAACTCCAGTTT
TCACCTCTCCTATTTACTTGAAGCAGAGGCAGAACATTCTTTGCCTCCAGATCCTGGTTGCAGTGATTTC
TCAGCTGTTCCAATGTGTGCCCTACTGGCTTCCCTATCAAAGGTGTAAATTAGTTGAAGGTAGGCACCTA
ACCTTCCTTTTCTTTGCATTACAAATTTGGGGTAACAGCTGATAGTAGACCCTTGGTGTTTGAAAGAACA
AATGTTATCACAGGAGTTTTCATTAGCTTCACTCAAAGAGCTTTCTTTTTGTTTTGTTTTTTTGTTTGTT
GGTTTTACCATCCCTCCTTCAAGCATCATTTTTCAGGCCCAAGTCCTATAGGAGCTCTGCCCTGTCTCTC
CAGCCTCTGGTGACATGTCCTGCCTACTCCCCACACTCCCTGTCTAGACATTGTGACATTTGCTTATGCT
GCACTCAATTTAGCACTTTGTCATATCCTGGTTTAGATTGTTTTCACTTGTTGCACTTTGGACTTGAGCC
CCCTAAAGAGAATATAGACTTTTTGTAGAAAGTTTCACCTGGAGCCTGTGCTCAGGCAACACTTGTTGAA
TTCAGCTGAATATCCTAGCACTGAAATGAGTCACTTCTTCAAGACCCTCATGCCAGTGTTTCATCTCCAT
TTCAGGTGCCGAGCCCCTTTTCCATGACCTGGATAGCGACGACACCTCCCTCAGTAACCTGGGTGATTGT
TTCCTAGCAACCTCAGAAGCTGGGCCTCTGCAGTCCAGAGTGGGAAACCCCATTGACCATCTGTACTCCA
TGCAGAATTCTTACTTCACATCT
